Addgene plasmid #205458: TRE-UBC-hCD47-T2A-GFP
Purpose: lentiviral plasmid for expression of human CD47
Depositing lab: Deepta Bhattacharya. Depositing organization: University of Arizona. Publication: Engineering human pluripotent stem cell lines to evade xenogeneic transplantation barriers. Pizzato HA, Alonso-Guallart P, Woods J, Connelly JP, Fehniger TA, Atkinson JP, Pruett-Miller SM, Monsma FJ Jr, Bhattacharya D. Stem Cell Reports. 2023 Dec 22:S2213-6711(23)00496-4. doi: 10.1016/j.stemcr.2023.12.003. PubMed 38215755.
Backbone
  Vector backbone: pCW
  Vector type: Mammalian Expression
  Selectable markers: GFP
Growth in bacteria
  Bacterial resistance: Ampicillin, 100 μg/mL
  Growth temperature: 37°C
  Growth strain: DH5alpha
  Copy number: High Copy
Gene/Insert
  Gene/Insert name: hCD47
  Species: H. sapiens (human)
  Entrez Gene: CD47 (a.k.a. IAP, MER6, OA3)
  Promoter: UBC
  Cloning method: Gibson Cloning
Terms and licenses: Academic/Nonprofit Terms; Industry Terms: Not Available to Industry
Depositor comments: Please visit https://www.biorxiv.org/content/10.1101/2023.06.27.546594v1 for bioRxiv preprint.
How to cite: TRE-UBC-hCD47-T2A-GFP was a gift from Deepta Bhattacharya (Addgene plasmid # 205458 ; http://n2t.net/addgene:205458 ; RRID:Addgene_205458)
