[The description below was written by a language model from this plasmid's Addgene catalogue record and pLannotate feature annotations shown in this document.]
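Description:
TRE-UBC-hCD47-T2A-GFP is an 11.4 kb HIV-1-based lentiviral transfer plasmid built on the pCW backbone for expressing human CD47 in mammalian cells. In bacteria it is maintained at high copy through a ColE1/pUC-type origin with ampicillin selection (AmpR under its own promoter), and it also carries an f1 origin. Outside the viral region, the backbone holds an SV40/EM7-driven BleoR cassette with an SV40 poly(A) signal, which could in principle confer Zeocin resistance, although the record lists GFP as the only selectable marker. Viral genomic RNA is transcribed from a CMV enhancer/promoter fused to a truncated 5' LTR. The packaged region contains the Ψ packaging signal with a gag fragment, the RRE for Rev-dependent nuclear export, the cPPT/CTS, a WPRE to enhance transcript expression, and a downstream truncated LTR followed by a bGH poly(A) signal.

The payload sits between the cPPT and the WPRE. A tight Tet-responsive (TRE) promoter, carried over from the pCW backbone, lies immediately upstream of the human ubiquitin C promoter, which the record names as the promoter for the insert. No Tet transactivator is annotated in the feature table, so expression appears to rely on the constitutive UbC promoter. It drives the full human CD47 coding sequence, followed by an Emerald-type GFP. The construct name indicates a T2A self-cleaving peptide between them, which fits the short unannotated gap, so that both proteins are produced from a single transcript and GFP fluorescence marks transduced, CD47-expressing cells. CD47 is the ligand for SIRPα. The associated work concerns engineering human pluripotent stem cell lines to evade xenogeneic transplantation barriers, and this plasmid serves there as a lentiviral means of expressing human CD47.
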