Features (pLannotate 1.2.2; 33 found; start..end, strand, type, name):
      1..53      -  misc_feature   bom (fragment): basis of mobility region from pBR322
    208..587     +  enhancer       CMV enhancer: human cytomegalovirus immediate early enhancer
    588..787     +  promoter       CMV promoter: human cytomegalovirus (CMV) immediate early promoter
    805..985     +  LTR            5' LTR (truncated): truncated 5' long terminal repeat (LTR) from HIV-1
   1032..1157    +  misc_feature   HIV-1 Ψ: packaging signal of human immunodeficiency virus type 1
   1141..1504    +  CDS            HIV-1 gag (fragment): gag protein from human immunodeficiency virus 1; gag
   1650..1883    +  misc_feature   RRE: The Rev response element (RRE) of HIV-1 allows for Rev-dependent mRNA export from the nucleus to the cytoplasm.
   2260..2360    +  CDS            Rev (fragment): human immunodeficiency virus 1 (HIV-1) Rev protein; rev; enhances nuclear export of unspliced and incompletely spliced viral mRNAs
   2410..2527    +  misc_feature   cPPT/CTS: central polypurine tract and central termination sequence of HIV-1
   2575..2886    +  promoter       tight TRE promoter: Tet-responsive promoter PTight, consisting of seven tet operator sequences followed by the minimal CMV promoter
   2958..4169    +  promoter       UbC promoter: human ubiquitin C promoter
   4215..5183    +  CDS            CD47: CD47_HUMAN - Also known as MER6. Experimental evidence at protein level: Swiss-Prot protein existence level 1. Has a role in both cell adhesion by acting as an adhesion receptor for THBS1 on platelets, and in the modulation of integrins. Plays an important role in memory formation and synaptic plasticity in the hippocampus (By similarity). Receptor for SIRPA, binding to which prevents maturation of immature dendritic cells and inhibits cytokine production by mature dendritic cells. Interaction with SIRPG mediates cell-cell adhesion, enhances superantigen-dependent T-cell-mediated proliferation
   5239..5957    +  CDS            EmGFP (fragment): Emerald GFP mammalian codon-optimized
   5994..6017    +  misc_feature   MCS (fragment): pBluescript multiple cloning site
   6017..6605    +  misc_feature   WPRE: woodchuck hepatitis virus posttranscriptional regulatory element
   6606..6625    +  misc_feature   MCS (fragment): pBluescript multiple cloning site
   6627..7127    +  CDS            nef (fragment): NEF_HV1LA - Experimental evidence at protein level: Swiss-Prot protein existence level 1. Extracellular Nef protein targets CD4(+) T-lymphocytes for apoptosis by interacting with CXCR4 surface receptors. From Human immunodeficiency virus type 1 group M subtype B (isolate Lai) (HIV-1).
   7134..7314    +  LTR            5' LTR (truncated): truncated 5' long terminal repeat (LTR) from HIV-1
   7346..7570    +  polyA_signal   bGH poly(A) signal: bovine growth hormone polyadenylation signal
   7574..7595    +  promoter       SV40 promoter (fragment): SV40 enhancer and early promoter
   7616..8044    +  rep_origin     f1 ori (sequence partly withheld): f1 bacteriophage origin of replication; arrow indicates direction of (+) strand synthesis
   8058..8387    +  promoter       SV40 promoter: SV40 enhancer and early promoter
   8435..8482    +  promoter       EM7 promoter: synthetic bacterial promoter&nbsp
   8501..8875    +  CDS            BleoR: antibiotic-binding protein; Sh ble from Streptoalloteichus hindustanus; confers resistance to bleomycin, phleomycin, and Zeocin™
   8885..9010    +  CDS            ble (fragment): BLE_KLEPN - Experimental evidence at protein level: Swiss-Prot protein existence level 1. Binding protein with a strong affinity to the bleomycin family of antibiotics. Binds to CL990; an antimitotic-antibiotic compound. From Klebsiella pneumoniae.
   9005..9126    +  polyA_signal   SV40 poly(A) signal: SV40 polyadenylation signal
   9197..9219    -  protein_bind   lac operator (fragment): The lac repressor binds to the lac operator to inhibit transcription in E. coli. This inhibition can be relieved by adding lactose or isopropyl-β-D-thiogalactopyranoside (IPTG). lac repressor encoded by lacI
   9223..9253    -  promoter       lac promoter: promoter for the E. coli lac operon
   9268..9289    -  protein_bind   CAP binding site: CAP binding activates transcription in the presence of cAMP. E. coli catabolite activator protein
   9302..9394    -  CDS            lacI (fragment): lac repressor; lacI; The lac repressor binds to the lac operator to inhibit transcription in E. coli. This inhibition can be relieved by adding lactose or isopropyl-β-D-thiogalactopyranoside (IPTG).
   9577..10165   -  rep_origin     ori: high-copy-number ColE1/pMB1/pBR322/pUC origin of replication
  10336..11196   -  CDS            AmpR: β-lactamase; bla; confers resistance to ampicillin, carbenicillin, and related antibiotics
  11197..11301   -  promoter       AmpR promoter: bla
>Addgene plasmid #205458 | TRE-UBC-hCD47-T2A-GFP | addgene full sequence | sequence record 408899 | Addgene NGS Result
TATGGTGCACTCTCAGTACAATCTGCTCTGATGCCGCATAGTTAAGCCAGTATCTGCTCCCTGCTTGTGT
GTTGGAGGTCGCTGAGTAGTGCGCGAGCAAAATTTAAGCTACAACAAGGCAAGGCTTGACCGACAATTGC
ATGAAGAATCTGCTTAGGGTTAGGCGTTTTGCGCTGCTTCGCGATGTACGGGCCAGATATACGCGTTGAC
ATTGATTATTGACTAGTTATTAATAGTAATCAATTACGGGGTCATTAGTTCATAGCCCATATATGGAGTT
CCGCGTTACATAACTTACGGTAAATGGCCCGCCTGGCTGACCGCCCAACGACCCCCGCCCATTGACGTCA
ATAATGACGTATGTTCCCATAGTAACGCCAATAGGGACTTTCCATTGACGTCAATGGGTGGAGTATTTAC
GGTAAACTGCCCACTTGGCAGTACATCAAGTGTATCATATGCCAAGTACGCCCCCTATTGACGTCAATGA
CGGTAAATGGCCCGCCTGGCATTATGCCCAGTACATGACCTTATGGGACTTTCCTACTTGGCAGTACATC
TACGTATTAGTCATCGCTATTACCATGGTGATGCGGTTTTGGCAGTACATCAATGGGCGTGGATAGCGGT
TTGACTCACGGGGATTTCCAAGTCTCCACCCCATTGACGTCAATGGGAGTTTGTTTTGGCACCAAAATCA
ACGGGACTTTCCAAAATGTCGTAACAACTCCGCCCCATTGACGCAAATGGGCGGTAGGCGTGTACGGTGG
GAGGTCTATATAAGCAGCGCGTTTTGCCTGTACTGGGTCTCTCTGGTTAGACCAGATCTGAGCCTGGGAG
CTCTCTGGCTAACTAGGGAACCCACTGCTTAAGCCTCAATAAAGCTTGCCTTGAGTGCTTCAAGTAGTGT
GTGCCCGTCTGTTGTGTGACTCTGGTAACTAGAGATCCCTCAGACCCTTTTAGTCAGTGTGGAAAATCTC
TAGCAGTGGCGCCCGAACAGGGACTTGAAAGCGAAAGGGAAACCAGAGGAGCTCTCTCGACGCAGGACTC
GGCTTGCTGAAGCGCGCACGGCAAGAGGCGAGGGGCGGCGACTGGTGAGTACGCCAAAAATTTTGACTAG
CGGAGGCTAGAAGGAGAGAGATGGGTGCGAGAGCGTCAGTATTAAGCGGGGGAGAATTAGATCGCGATGG
GAAAAAATTCGGTTAAGGCCAGGGGGAAAGAAAAAATATAAATTAAAACATATAGTATGGGCAAGCAGGG
AGCTAGAACGATTCGCAGTTAATCCTGGCCTGTTAGAAACATCAGAAGGCTGTAGACAAATACTGGGACA
GCTACAACCATCCCTTCAGACAGGATCAGAAGAACTTAGATCATTATATAATACAGTAGCAACCCTCTAT
TGTGTGCATCAAAGGATAGAGATAAAAGACACCAAGGAAGCTTTAGACAAGATAGAGGAAGAGCAAAACA
AAAGTAAGACCACCGCACAGCAAGCGGCCGCTGATCTTCAGACCTGGAGGAGGAGATATGAGGGACAATT
GGAGAAGTGAATTATATAAATATAAAGTAGTAAAAATTGAACCATTAGGAGTAGCACCCACCAAGGCAAA
GAGAAGAGTGGTGCAGAGAGAAAAAAGAGCAGTGGGAATAGGAGCTTTGTTCCTTGGGTTCTTGGGAGCA
GCAGGAAGCACTATGGGCGCAGCGTCAATGACGCTGACGGTACAGGCCAGACAATTATTGTCTGGTATAG
TGCAGCAGCAGAACAATTTGCTGAGGGCTATTGAGGCGCAACAGCATCTGTTGCAACTCACAGTCTGGGG
CATCAAGCAGCTCCAGGCAAGAATCCTGGCTGTGGAAAGATACCTAAAGGATCAACAGCTCCTGGGGATT
TGGGGTTGCTCTGGAAAACTCATTTGCACCACTGCTGTGCCTTGGAATGCTAGTTGGAGTAATAAATCTC
TGGAACAGATTTGGAATCACACGACCTGGATGGAGTGGGACAGAGAAATTAACAATTACACAAGCTTAAT
ACACTCCTTAATTGAAGAATCGCAAAACCAGCAAGAAAAGAATGAACAAGAATTATTGGAATTAGATAAA
TGGGCAAGTTTGTGGAATTGGTTTAACATAACAAATTGGCTGTGGTATATAAAATTATTCATAATGATAG
TAGGAGGCTTGGTAGGTTTAAGAATAGTTTTTGCTGTACTTTCTATAGTGAATAGAGTTAGGCAGGGATA
TTCACCATTATCGTTTCAGACCCACCTCCCAACCCCGAGGGGACCCGACAGGCCCGAAGGAATAGAAGAA
GAAGGTGGAGAGAGAGACAGAGACAGATCCATTCGATTAGTGAACGGATCGGCACTGCGTGCGCCAATTC
TGCAGACAAATGGCAGTATTCATCCACAATTTTAAAAGAAAAGGGGGGATTGGGGGGTACAGTGCAGGGG
AAAGAATAGTAGACATAATAGCAACAGACATACAAACTAAAGAATTACAAAAACAAATTACAAAAATTCA
AAATTTTCGGGTTTATTACAGGGACAGCAGAGATCCAGTTTGGTTAATTCTAGTTTTACTCCCTATCAGT
GATAGAGAACGTATGTCGAGTTTACTCCCTATCAGTGATAGAGAACGATGTCGAGTTTACTCCCTATCAG
TGATAGAGAACGTATGTCGAGTTTACTCCCTATCAGTGATAGAGAACGTATGTCGAGTTTACTCCCTATC
AGTGATAGAGAACGTATGTCGAGTTTATCCCTATCAGTGATAGAGAACGTATGTCGAGTTTACTCCCTAT
CAGTGATAGAGAACGTATGTCGAGGTAGGCGTGTACGGTGGGAGGCCTATATAAGCAGAGCTCGTTTAGT
GAACCGTCAGATCGCCTGGAGAATTCGTTAACGGATCCTCTAGAGCTCAGCCTCGAGATTTAAATTTAAT
TAACCCACCCAAGATCTGGCCTCCGCGCCGGGTTTTGGCGCCTCCCGCGGGCGCCCCCCTCCTCACGGCG
AGCGCTGCCACGTCAGACGAAGGGCGCAGCGAGCGTCCTGATCCTTCCGCCCGGACGCTCAGGACAGCGG
CCCGCTGCTCATAAGACTCGGCCTTAGAACCCCAGTATCAGCAGAAGGACATTTTAGGACGGGACTTGGG
TGACTCTAGGGCACTGGTTTTCTTTCCAGAGAGCGGAACAGGCGAGGAAAAGTAGTCCCTTCTCGGCGAT
TCTGCGGAGGGATCTCCGTGGGGCGGTGAACGCCGATGATTATATAAGGACGCGCCGGGTGTGGCACAGC
TAGTTCCGTCGCAGCCGGGATTTGGGTCGCGGTTCTTGTTTGTGGATCGCTGTGATCGTCACTTGGTGAG
TAGCGGGCTGCTGGGCTGGCCGGGGCTTTCGTGGCCGCCGGGCCGCTCGGTGGGACGGAAGCGTGTGGAG
AGACCGCCAAGGGCTGTAGTCTGGGTCCGCGAGCAAGGTTGCCCTGAACTGGGGGTTGGGGGGAGCGCAG
CAAAATGGCGGCTGTTCCCGAGTCTTGAATGGAAGACGCTTGTGAGGCGGGCTGTGAGGTCGTTGAAACA
AGGTGGGGGGCATGGTGGGCGGCAAGAACCCAAGGTCTTGAGGCCTTCGCTAATGCGGGAAAGCTCTTAT
TCGGGTGAGATGGGCTGGGGCACCATCTGGGGACCCTGACGTGAAGTTTGTCACTGACTGGAGAACTCGG
TTTGTCGTCTGTTGCGGGGGCGGCAGTTATGGCGGTGCCGTTGGGCAGTGCACCCGTACCTTTGGGAGCG
CGCGCCCTCGTCGTGTCGTGACGTCACCCGTTCTGTTGGCTTATAATGCAGGGTGGGGCCACCTGCCGGT
AGGTGTGCGGTAGGCTTTTCTCCGTCGCAGGACGCAGGGTTCGGGCCTAGGGTAGGCTCTCCTGAATCGA
CAGGCGCCGGACCTCTGGTGAGGGGAGGGATAAGTGAGGCGTCAGTTTCTTTGGTCGGTTTTATGTACCT
ATCTTCTTAAGTAGCTGAAGCTCCGGTTTTGAACTATGCGCTCGGGGTTGGCGAGTGTGTTTTGTGAAGT
TTTTTAGGCACCTTTTGAAATGTAATCATTTGGGTCAATATGTAATTTTCAGTGTTAGACTAGTAAATTG
TCCGCTAAATTCTGGCCGTTTTTGGCTTTTTTGTTAGACGAAGCTTGGTACCGAGCTCGGATCTCCACCC
CGTACCGGTTAACCATGTGGCCTCTCGTCGCTGCCCTGCTGCTGGGATCCGCCTGCTGTGGATCCGCCCA
GCTCCTGTTTAATAAAACAAAGAGCGTGGAGTTTACCTTTTGTAACGATACCGTGGTGATCCCCTGCTTC
GTCACCAACATGGAAGCCCAGAATACCACCGAAGTGTATGTCAAGTGGAAGTTCAAAGGCAGGGACATTT
ACACCTTCGATGGCGCTCTGAACAAAAGCACCGTGCCCACAGATTTCAGCTCCGCCAAGATCGAAGTGTC
CCAGCTGCTGAAGGGCGATGCTAGCCTGAAAATGGACAAATCCGACGCCGTGAGCCACACCGGCAACTAT
ACCTGCGAGGTCACAGAACTGACAAGGGAAGGCGAGACAATCATCGAGCTGAAATACAGAGTGGTGTCCT
GGTTCTCCCCTAACGAGAACATTCTGATCGTGATTTTCCCTATCTTTGCCATTCTGCTGTTCTGGGGCCA
GTTTGGCATCAAGACCCTGAAGTATAGATCCGGCGGCATGGATGAGAAAACCATTGCCCTCCTGGTGGCT
GGCCTGGTCATTACCGTGATCGTGATCGTGGGCGCTATCCTCTTCGTCCCTGGCGAGTACAGCCTGAAAA
ACGCCACCGGACTGGGACTGATCGTGACCTCCACAGGAATCCTGATTCTGCTGCACTATTACGTGTTTAG
CACCGCTATCGGCCTGACCTCCTTTGTGATCGCCATCCTGGTGATCCAGGTCATCGCTTATATCCTGGCC
GTCGTCGGACTGAGCCTCTGTATCGCCGCCTGTATCCCCATGCATGGCCCCCTCCTCATCAGCGGACTCT
CCATTCTGGCCCTGGCCCAACTCCTGGGCCTCGTGTACATGAAGTTCGTGGCCTCCAACCAAAAAACAAT
CCAGCCTCCCAGAAAGGCCGTCGAGGAGCCCCTGAACGCTTTTAAGGAGAGCAAAGGCATGATGAACGAT
GAGGAGGGCAGAGGAAGTCTTCTAACATGCGGTGACGTGGAGGAGAATCCCGGCCCTGTGGTGAGCAAGG
GCGAGGAGCTGTTCACCGGGGTGGTGCCCATCCTGGTCGAGCTGGACGGCGACGTAAACGGCCACAAGTT
CAGCGTGTCCGGCGAGGGCGAGGGCGATGCCACCTACGGCAAGCTGACCCTGAAGTTCATCTGCACCACC
GGCAAGCTGCCCGTGCCCTGGCCCACCCTCGTGACCACCTTGACCTACGGCGTGCAGTGCTTCGCCCGCT
ACCCCGACCACATGAAGCAGCACGACTTCTTCAAGTCCGCCATGCCCGAAGGCTACGTCCAGGAGCGCAC
CATCTTCTTCAAGGACGACGGCAACTACAAGACCCGCGCCGAGGTGAAGTTCGAGGGCGACACCCTGGTG
AACCGCATCGAGCTGAAGGGCATCGACTTCAAGGAGGACGGCAACATCCTGGGGCACAAGCTGGAGTACA
ACTACAACAGCCACAAGGTCTATATCACCGCCGACAAGCAGAAGAACGGCATCAAGGTGAACTTCAAGAC
CCGCCACAACATCGAGGACGGCAGCGTGCAGCTCGCCGACCACTACCAGCAGAACACCCCCATCGGCGAC
GGCCCCGTGCTGCTGCCCGACAACCACTACCTGAGCACCCAGTCCGCCCTGAGCAAAGACCCCAACGAGA
AGCGCGATCACATGGTCCTGCTGGAGTTCGTGACCGCCGCCGGGATCACTCTCGGCATGGACGAGCTGTA
CAAGTAATGTACAAGTAAAGCGGCCGCGACTCTAGTCCCTCCCAATTCGATATCAAGCTTATCGATAATC
AACCTCTGGATTACAAAATTTGTGAAAGATTGACTGGTATTCTTAACTATGTTGCTCCTTTTACGCTATG
TGGATACGCTGCTTTAATGCCTTTGTATCATGCTATTGCTTCCCGTATGGCTTTCATTTTCTCCTCCTTG
TATAAATCCTGGTTGCTGTCTCTTTATGAGGAGTTGTGGCCCGTTGTCAGGCAACGTGGCGTGGTGTGCA
CTGTGTTTGCTGACGCAACCCCCACTGGTTGGGGCATTGCCACCACCTGTCAGCTCCTTTCCGGGACTTT
CGCTTTCCCCCTCCCTATTGCCACGGCGGAACTCATCGCCGCCTGCCTTGCCCGCTGCTGGACAGGGGCT
CGGCTGTTGGGCACTGACAATTCCGTGGTGTTGTCGGGGAAATCATCGTCCTTTCCTTGGCTGCTCGCCT
GTGTTGCCACCTGGATTCTGCGCGGGACGTCCTTCTGCTACGTCCCTTCGGCCCTCAATCCAGCGGACCT
TCCTTCCCGCGGCCTGCTGCCGGCTCTGCGGCCTCTTCCGCGTCTTCGCCTTCGCCCTCAGACGAGTCGG
ATCTCCCTTTGGGCCGCCTCCCCGCATCGATACCGTCGACCTCGATCGAGACCTAGAAAAACATGGAGCA
ATCACAAGTAGCAATACAGCAGCTACCAATGCTGATTGTGCCTGGCTAGAAGCACAAGAGGAGGAGGAGG
TGGGTTTTCCAGTCACACCTCAGGTACCTTTAAGACCAATGACTTACAAGGCAGCTGTAGATCTTAGCCA
CTTTTTAAAAGAAAAGGGGGGACTGGAAGGGCTAATTCACTCCCAACGAAGACAAGATATCCTTGATCTG
TGGATCTACCACACACAAGGCTACTTCCCTGATTGGCAGAACTACACACCAGGGCCAGGGATCAGATATC
CACTGACCTTTGGATGGTGCTACAAGCTAGTACCAGTTGAGCAAGAGAAGGTAGAAGAAGCCAATGAAGG
AGAGAACACCCGCTTGTTACACCCTGTGAGCCTGCATGGGATGGATGACCCGGAGAGAGAAGTATTAGAG
TGGAGGTTTGACAGCCGCCTAGCATTTCATCACATGGCCCGAGAGCTGCATCCGGACTGTACTGGGTCTC
TCTGGTTAGACCAGATCTGAGCCTGGGAGCTCTCTGGCTAACTAGGGAACCCACTGCTTAAGCCTCAATA
AAGCTTGCCTTGAGTGCTTCAAGTAGTGTGTGCCCGTCTGTTGTGTGACTCTGGTAACTAGAGATCCCTC
AGACCCTTTTAGTCAGTGTGGAAAATCTCTAGCAGGGCCCGTTTAAACCCGCTGATCAGCCTCGACTGTG
CCTTCTAGTTGCCAGCCATCTGTTGTTTGCCCCTCCCCCGTGCCTTCCTTGACCCTGGAAGGTGCCACTC
CCACTGTCCTTTCCTAATAAAATGAGGAAATTGCATCGCATTGTCTGAGTAGGTGTCATTCTATTCTGGG
GGGTGGGGTGGGGCAGGACAGCAAGGGGGAGGATTGGGAAGACAATAGCAGGCATGCTGGGGATGCGGTG
GGCTCTATGGCTTCTGAGGCGGAAAGAACCAGCTGGGGCTCTAGGGGGTATCCCC
[124 nt withheld, positions 7616-7739]
C
[91 nt withheld, positions 7741-7831]
A
[49 nt withheld, positions 7833-7881]
CCTTTGACGTTGGAGTCCACGTTCTTT
[37 nt withheld, positions 7909-7945]
ACCCTATCTCGGTCTATTCTTTTGATTTATAAGGGATTTTGCCGATTTCGGCCTATTGGTTAAAAAATGA
GCTGATTTAACAAAAATTTAACGCGAATTAATTCTGTGGAATGTGTGTCAGTTAGGGTGTGGAAAGTCCC
CAGGCTCCCCAGCAGGCAGAAGTATGCAAAGCATGCATCTCAATTAGTCAGCAACCAGGTGTGGAAAGTC
CCCAGGCTCCCCAGCAGGCAGAAGTATGCAAAGCATGCATCTCAATTAGTCAGCAACCATAGTCCCGCCC
CTAACTCCGCCCATCCCGCCCCTAACTCCGCCCAGTTCCGCCCATTCTCCGCCCCATGGCTGACTAATTT
TTTTTATTTATGCAGAGGCCGAGGCCGCCTCTGCCTCTGAGCTATTCCAGAAGTAGTGAGGAGGCTTTTT
TGGAGGCCTAGGCTTTTGCAAAAAGCTCCCGGGAGCTTGTATATCCATTTTCGGATCTGATCAGCACGTG
TTGACAATTAATCATCGGCATAGTATATCGGCATAGTATAATACGACAAGGTGAGGAACTAAACCATGGC
CAAGTTGACCAGTGCCGTTCCGGTGCTCACCGCGCGCGACGTCGCCGGAGCGGTCGAGTTCTGGACCGAC
CGGCTCGGGTTCTCCCGGGACTTCGTGGAGGACGACTTCGCCGGTGTGGTCCGGGACGACGTGACCCTGT
TCATCAGCGCGGTCCAGGACCAGGTGGTGCCGGACAACACCCTGGCCTGGGTGTGGGTGCGCGGCCTGGA
CGAGCTGTACGCCGAGTGGTCGGAGGTCGTGTCCACGAACTTCCGGGACGCCTCCGGGCCGGCCATGACC
GAGATCGGCGAGCAGCCGTGGGGGCGGGAGTTCGCCCTGCGCGACCCGGCCGGCAACTGCGTGCACTTCG
TGGCCGAGGAGCAGGACTGACACGTGCTACGAGATTTCGATTCCACCGCCGCCTTCTATGAAAGGTTGGG
CTTCGGAATCGTTTTCCGGGACGCCGGCTGGATGATCCTCCAGCGCGGGGATCTCATGCTGGAGTTCTTC
GCCCACCCCAACTTGTTTATTGCAGCTTATAATGGTTACAAATAAAGCAATAGCATCACAAATTTCACAA
ATAAAGCATTTTTTTCACTGCATTCTAGTTGTGGTTTGTCCAAACTCATCAATGTATCTTATCATGTCTG
TATACCGTCGACCTCTAGCTAGAGCTTGGCGTAATCATGGTCATAGCTGTTTCCTGTGTGAAATTGTTAT
CCGCTCACAATTCCACACAACATACGAGCCGGAAGCATAAAGTGTAAAGCCTGGGGTGCCTAATGAGTGA
GCTAACTCACATTAATTGCGTTGCGCTCACTGCCCGCTTTCCAGTCGGGAAACCTGTCGTGCCAGCTGCA
TTAATGAATCGGCCAACGCGCGGGGAGAGGCGGTTTGCGTATTGGGCGCTCTTCCGCTTCCTCGCTCACT
GACTCGCTGCGCTCGGTCGTTCGGCTGCGGCGAGCGGTATCAGCTCACTCAAAGGCGGTAATACGGTTAT
CCACAGAATCAGGGGATAACGCAGGAAAGAACATGTGAGCAAAAGGCCAGCAAAAGGCCAGGAACCGTAA
AAAGGCCGCGTTGCTGGCGTTTTTCCATAGGCTCCGCCCCCCTGACGAGCATCACAAAAATCGACGCTCA
AGTCAGAGGTGGCGAAACCCGACAGGACTATAAAGATACCAGGCGTTTCCCCCTGGAAGCTCCCTCGTGC
GCTCTCCTGTTCCGACCCTGCCGCTTACCGGATACCTGTCCGCCTTTCTCCCTTCGGGAAGCGTGGCGCT
TTCTCATAGCTCACGCTGTAGGTATCTCAGTTCGGTGTAGGTCGTTCGCTCCAAGCTGGGCTGTGTGCAC
GAACCCCCCGTTCAGCCCGACCGCTGCGCCTTATCCGGTAACTATCGTCTTGAGTCCAACCCGGTAAGAC
ACGACTTATCGCCACTGGCAGCAGCCACTGGTAACAGGATTAGCAGAGCGAGGTATGTAGGCGGTGCTAC
AGAGTTCTTGAAGTGGTGGCCTAACTACGGCTACACTAGAAGAACAGTATTTGGTATCTGCGCTCTGCTG
AAGCCAGTTACCTTCGGAAAAAGAGTTGGTAGCTCTTGATCCGGCAAACAAACCACCGCTGGTAGCGGTG
GTTTTTTTGTTTGCAAGCAGCAGATTACGCGCAGAAAAAAAGGATCTCAAGAAGATCCTTTGATCTTTTC
TACGGGGTCTGACGCTCAGTGGAACGAAAACTCACGTTAAGGGATTTTGGTCATGAGATTATCAAAAAGG
ATCTTCACCTAGATCCTTTTAAATTAAAAATGAAGTTTTAAATCAATCTAAAGTATATATGAGTAAACTT
GGTCTGACAGTTACCAATGCTTAATCAGTGAGGCACCTATCTCAGCGATCTGTCTATTTCGTTCATCCAT
AGTTGCCTGACTCCCCGTCGTGTAGATAACTACGATACGGGAGGGCTTACCATCTGGCCCCAGTGCTGCA
ATGATACCGCGAGACCCACGCTCACCGGCTCCAGATTTATCAGCAATAAACCAGCCAGCCGGAAGGGCCG
AGCGCAGAAGTGGTCCTGCAACTTTATCCGCCTCCATCCAGTCTATTAATTGTTGCCGGGAAGCTAGAGT
AAGTAGTTCGCCAGTTAATAGTTTGCGCAACGTTGTTGCCATTGCTACAGGCATCGTGGTGTCACGCTCG
TCGTTTGGTATGGCTTCATTCAGCTCCGGTTCCCAACGATCAAGGCGAGTTACATGATCCCCCATGTTGT
GCAAAAAAGCGGTTAGCTCCTTCGGTCCTCCGATCGTTGTCAGAAGTAAGTTGGCCGCAGTGTTATCACT
CATGGTTATGGCAGCACTGCATAATTCTCTTACTGTCATGCCATCCGTAAGATGCTTTTCTGTGACTGGT
GAGTACTCAACCAAGTCATTCTGAGAATAGTGTATGCGGCGACCGAGTTGCTCTTGCCCGGCGTCAATAC
GGGATAATACCGCGCCACATAGCAGAACTTTAAAAGTGCTCATCATTGGAAAACGTTCTTCGGGGCGAAA
ACTCTCAAGGATCTTACCGCTGTTGAGATCCAGTTCGATGTAACCCACTCGTGCACCCAACTGATCTTCA
GCATCTTTTACTTTCACCAGCGTTTCTGGGTGAGCAAAAACAGGAAGGCAAAATGCCGCAAAAAAGGGAA
TAAGGGCGACACGGAAATGTTGAATACTCATACTCTTCCTTTTTCAATATTATTGAAGCATTTATCAGGG
TTATTGTCTCATGAGCGGATACATATTTGAATGTATTTAGAAAAATAAACAAATAGGGGTTCCGCGCACA
TTTCCCCGAAAAGTGCCACCTGACGTCGACGGATCGGGAGATCTCCCGATCCCC
